>Addgene plasmid #169197 | hp-50%GC-40bp | addgene full sequence | sequence record 334820 | Addgene NGS Result
CATGTCAATAATCGGCTGTCTTTCCTTATCATTCCTTCTAAATCCTCAAATGTATTATCTATTGACGGCT
CTAATCTATTAGTTGTTAGTGCTCCTAAAGATATTTTAGATAACCTTCCTCAATTCCTTTCA
[35 nt withheld, positions 133-167]
GGGTTTGATATTT
[32 nt withheld, positions 181-212]
ATTTGCTGCTGGCTCTCAGCGTGGCACTGTTGCAGGC
[41 nt withheld, positions 250-290]
TGGTGGTTCGTTCGGTATTTTTAAT
[68 nt withheld, positions 316-383]
A
[35 nt withheld, positions 385-419]
C
[38 nt withheld, positions 421-458]
G
[38 nt withheld, positions 460-497]
GATTGAGCGTCAAAATGTAGGTATTTCCATGAGCGTTTTTCCT
[38 nt withheld, positions 541-578]
C
[68 nt withheld, positions 580-647]
T
[309 nt withheld, positions 649-957]
C
[141 nt withheld, positions 959-1099]
CCTTTGACGTTGGAGTCCACGTTCTTT
[37 nt withheld, positions 1127-1163]
ACCCTATCTCGGGCTATTCTTTTGATTTATAAGGGATTTTGCCGATTTCGGAACCACCATCAAACAGGAT
TTTCGCCTGCTGGGGCAAACCAGCGTGGACCGCTTGCTGCAACTCTCTCAGCGGGCACGGCCAGGCTCCC
GCCCTCAGCATTTGTCTAGATCGACTGACGTACGAGTCAACGTCTGGATCCATTTTTATGGATCCAGACG
TTGACTCGTACGTCAGTCGATCTAGACCCCGCTGTCTAGAGGATCCGACTATCGACCTCAGCGCTTTAAT
GCGGTAGTTTATCACAGTTAAATTGCTAACGCAGTCAGGCACCGTGTATGAAATCTAACAATGCGCTCAT
CGTCATCCTCGGCACCGTCACCCTGGATGCTGTAGGCATAGGCTTGGTTATGCCGGTACTGCCGGGCCTC
TTGCGGGATATCGTCCATTCCGACAGCATCGCCAGTCACTATGGCGTGCTGCTAGCGCTATATGCGTTGA
TGCAATTTCTATGCGCACCCGTTCTCGGAGCACTGTCCGACCGCTTTGGCCGCCGCCCAGTCCTGCTCGC
TTCGCTACTTGGAGCCACTATCGACTACGCGATCATGGCGACCACACCCGTCCTGTGGATCCTCTACGCC
GGACGCATCGTGGCCGGCATCACCGGCGCCACAGGTGCGGTTGCTGGCGCCTATATCGCCGACATCACCG
ATGGGGAAGATCGGGCTCGCCACTTCGGGCTCATGAGCGCTTGTTTCGGCGTGGGTATGGTGGCAGGCCC
CGTGGCCGGGGGACTGTTGGGCGCCATCTCCTTGCATGCACCATTCCTTGCGGCGGCGGTGCTCAACGGC
CTCAACCTACTACTGGGCTGCTTCCTAATGCAGGAGTCGCATAAGGGAGAGCGTCGACCGATGCCCTTGA
GAGCCTTCAACCCAGTCAGCTCCTTCCGGTGGGCGCGGGGCATGACTATCGTCGCCGCACTTATGACTGT
CTTCTTTATCATGCAACTCGTAGGACAGGTGCCGGCAGCGCTCTGGGTCATTTTCGGCGAGGACCGCTTT
CGCTGGAGCGCGACGATGATCGGCCTGTCGCTTGCGGTATTCGGAATCTTGCACGCCCTCGCTCAAGCCT
TCGTCACTGGTCCCGCCACCAAACGTTTCGGCGAGAAGCAGGCCATTATCGCCGGCATGGCGGCCGACGC
GCTGGGCTACGTCTTGCTGGCGTTCGCGACGCGAGGCTGGATGGCCTTCCCCATTATGATTCTTCTCGCT
TCCGGCGGCATCGGGATGCCCGCGTTGCAGGCCATGCTGTCCAGGCAGGTAGATGACGACCATCAGGGAC
AGCTTCAAGGATCGCTCGCGGCTCTTACCAGCCTAACTTCGATCATTGGACCGCTGATCGTCACGGCGAT
TTATGCCGCCTCGGCGAGCACATGGAACGGGTTGGCATGGATTGTAGGCGCCGCCCTATACCTTGTCTGC
CTCCCCGCGTTGCGTCGCGGTGCATGGAGCCGGGCCACCTCGACCTGAATGGAAGCCGGCGGCACCTCGC
TAACGGATTCACCACTCCAAGAATTGGAGCCAATCAATTCTTGCGGAGAACTGTGAATGCGCAAACCAAC
CCTTGGCAGAACATATCCATCGCGTCCGCCATCTCCAGCAGCCGCACGCGGCGCATCTCGGGCAGCGTTG
GGTCCTGGCCACGGGTGCGCATGATCGTGCTCCTGTCGTTGAGGACCCGGCTAGGCTGGCGGGGTTGCCT
TACTGGTTAGCAGAATGAATCACCGATACGCGAGCGAACGTGAAGCGACTGCAAGGGCGAATTCTGCAGA
TATCCATCACACTGGCGGCCGCTCGAGCATGCATCTAGAGGGCCCAATTCGCCCTATAGTGAGTCGTATT
ACAATTCACTGGCCGTCGTTTTACAACGTCGTGACTGGGAAAACCCTGGCGTTACCCAACTTAATCGCCT
TGCAGCACATCCCCCTTTCGCCAGCTGGCGTAATAGCGAAGAGGCCCGCACCGATCGCCCTTCCCAACAG
TTGCGCAGCCTATACGTACGGCAGTTTAAGGTTTACACCTATAAAAGAGAGAGCCGTTATCGTCTGTTTG
TGGATGTACAGAGTGATATTATTGACACGCCGGGGCGACGGATGGTGATCCCCCTGGCCAGTGCACGTCT
GCTGTCAGATAAAGTCTCCCGTGAACTTTACCCGGTGGTGCATATCGGGGATGAAAGCTGGCGCATGATG
ACCACCGATATGGCCAGTGTGCCGGTCTCCGTTATCGGGGAAGAAGTGGCTGATCTCAGCCACCGCGAAA
ATGACATCAAAAACGCCATTAACCTGATGTTCTGGGGAATATAAATGTCAGGCATGAGATTATCAAAAAG
GATCTTCACCTAGATCCTTTTCACGTAGAAAGCCAGTCCGCAGAAACGGTGCTGACCCCGGATGAATGTC
AGCTACTGGGCTATCTGGACAAGGGAAAACGCAAGCGCAAAGAGAAAGCAGGTAGCTTGCAGTGGGCTTA
CATGGCGATAGCTAGACTGGGCGGTTTTATGGACAGCAAGCGAACCGGAATTGCCAGCTGGGGCGCCCTC
TGGTAAGGTTGGGAAGCCCTGCAAAGTAAACTGGATGGCTTTCTTGCCGCCAAGGATCTGATGGCGCAGG
GGATCAAGCTCTGATCAAGAGACAGGATGAGGATCGTTTCGCATGATTGAACAAGATGGATTGCACGCAG
GTTCTCCGGCCGCTTGGGTGGAGAGGCTATTCGGCTATGACTGGGCACAACAGACAATCGGCTGCTCTGA
TGCCGCCGTGTTCCGGCTGTCAGCGCAGGGGCGCCCGGTTCTTTTTGTCAAGACCGACCTGTCCGGTGCC
CTGAATGAACTGCAAGACGAGGCAGCGCGGCTATCGTGGCTGGCCACGACGGGCGTTCCTTGCGCAGCTG
TGCTCGACGTTGTCACTGAAGCGGGAAGGGACTGGCTGCTATTGGGCGAAGTGCCGGGGCAGGATCTCCT
GTCATCTCACCTTGCTCCTGCCGAGAAAGTATCCATCATGGCTGATGCAATGCGGCGGCTGCATACGCTT
GATCCGGCTACCTGCCCATTCGACCACCAAGCGAAACATCGCATCGAGCGAGCACGTACTCGGATGGAAG
CCGGTCTTGTCGATCAGGATGATCTGGACGAAGAGCATCAGGGGCTCGCGCCAGCCGAACTGTTCGCCAG
GCTCAAGGCGAGCATGCCCGACGGCGAGGATCTCGTCGTGACCCATGGCGATGCCTGCTTGCCGAATATC
ATGGTGGAAAATGGCCGCTTTTCTGGATTCATCGACTGTGGCCGGCTGGGTGTGGCGGACCGCTATCAGG
ACATAGCGTTGGCTACCCGTGATATTGCTGAAGAGCTTGGCGGCGAATGGGCTGACCGCTTCCTCGTGCT
TTACGGTATCGCCGCTCCCGATTCGCAGCGCATCGCCTTCTATCGCCTTCTTGACGAGTTCTTCTGAATT
ATTAACGCTTACAATTTCCTGATGCGGTATTTTCTCCTTACGCATCTGTGCGGTATTTCACACCGCATCA
GGTGGCACTTTTCGGGGAAATGTGCGCGGAACCCCTATTTGTTTATTTTTCTAAATACATTCAAATATGT
ATCCGCTCATGAGACAATAACCCTGATAAATGCTTCAATAATAGCACGTGAGGAGGGCCACCATGGCCAA
GTTGACCAGTGCCGTTCCGGTGCTCACCGCGCGCGACGTCGCCGGAGCGGTCGAGTTCTGGACCGACCGG
CTCGGGTTCTCCCGGGACTTCGTGGAGGACGACTTCGCCGGTGTGGTCCGGGACGACGTGACCCTGTTCA
TCAGCGCGGTCCAGGACCAGGTGGTGCCGGACAACACCCTGGCCTGGGTGTGGGTGCGCGGCCTGGACGA
GCTGTACGCCGAGTGGTCGGAGGTCGTGTCCACGAACTTCCGGGACGCCTCCGGGCCGGCCATGACCGAG
ATCGGCGAGCAGCCGTGGGGGCGGGAGTTCGCCCTGCGCGACCCGGCCGGCAACTGCGTGCACTTCGTGG
CCGAGGAGCAGGACTGACACGTGCTAAAACTTCATTTTTAATTTAAAAGGATCTAGGTGAAGATCCTTTT
TGATAATCTCATGACCAAAATCCCTTAACGTGAGTTTTCGTTCCACTGAGCGTCAGACCCCGTAGAAAAG
ATCAAAGGATCTTCTTGAGATCCTTTTTTTCTGCGCGTAATCTGCTGCTTGCAAACAAAAAAACCACCGC
TACCAGCGGTGGTTTGTTTGCCGGATCAAGAGCTACCAACTCTTTTTCCGAAGGTAACTGGCTTCAGCAG
AGCGCAGATACCAAATACTGTTCTTCTAGTGTAGCCGTAGTTAGGCCACCACTTCAAGAACTCTGTAGCA
CCGCCTACATACCTCGCTCTGCTAATCCTGTTACCAGTGGCTGCTGCCAGTGGCGATAAGTCGTGTCTTA
CCGGGTTGGACTCAAGACGATAGTTACCGGATAAGGCGCAGCGGTCGGGCTGAACGGGGGGTTCGTGCAC
ACAGCCCAGCTTGGAGCGAACGACCTACACCGAACTGAGATACCTACAGCGTGAGCTATGAGAAAGCGCC
ACGCTTCCCGAAGGGAGAAAGGCGGACAGGTATCCGGTAAGCGGCAGGGTCGGAACAGGAGAGCGCACGA
GGGAGCTTCCAGGGGGAAACGCCTGGTATCTTTATAGTCCTGTCGGGTTTCGCCACCTCTGACTTGAGCG
TCGATTTTTGTGATGCTCGTCAGGGGGGCGGAGCCTATGGAAAAACGCCAGCAACGCGGCCTTTTTACGG
TTCCTGGCCTTTTGCTGGCCTTTTGCTCACATGTTCTTTCCTGCGTTATCCCCTGATTCTGTGGATAACC
GTATTACCGCCTTTGAGTGAGCTGATACCGCTCGCCGCAGCCGAACGACCGAGCGCAGCGAGTCAGTGAG
CGAGGAAGCGGAAGAGCGCCCAATACGCAAACCGCCTCTCCCCGCGCGTTGGCCGATTCATTAATGCAGC
TGGCACGACAGGTTTCCCGACTGGAAAGCGGGCAGTGAGCGCAACGCAATTAATGTGAGTTAGCTCACTC
ATTAGGCACCCCAGGCTTTACACTTTATGCTTCCGGCTCGTATGTTGTGTGGAATTGTGAGCGGATAACA
ATTTCACACAGGAAACAGCTATGACCATGATTACGCCAAGCTATTTAGGTGACGCGTTAGAATACTCAAG
CTATGCATCAAGCTTGGTACCGAGCTCGGATCCACTAGTAACGGCCGCCAGTGTGCTGGAATTCGCCCTT
Features (pLannotate 1.2.2; 17 found; start..end, strand, type, name):
     35..846     +  CDS            M13 gene IV (fragment) (sequence partly withheld): pIV; IV; phage assembly
    834..1214    +  rep_origin     M13 ori (sequence partly withheld): M13 bacteriophage origin of replication; arrow indicates direction of (+) strand synthesis
   1215..1284    +  CDS            lacI (fragment): lac repressor; lacI; The lac repressor binds to the lac operator to inhibit transcription in E. coli. This inhibition can be relieved by adding lactose or isopropyl-β-D-thiogalactopyranoside (IPTG).
   1491..2681    +  CDS            TcR: tetracycline efflux protein; tet; confers resistance to tetracycline
   3036..3054    -  promoter       T7 promoter: promoter for bacteriophage T7 RNA polymerase
   3057..3204    +  CDS            lacZα (fragment): LacZα fragment of β-galactosidase; lacZ fragment
   3214..3517    +  CDS            ccdB (fragment): CcdB, a bacterial toxin that poisons DNA gyrase; ccdB; Plasmids containing the ccdB gene cannot be propagated in standard E. coli strains.
   3565..3834    +  CDS            tnpA (fragment): TN5P_ECOLX - Also known as tnp. Experimental evidence at protein level: Swiss-Prot protein existence level 1. Mediates transposition of transposon Tn5 by a 'cut and paste' mechanism. First, the monomeric transposase binds the 19 bp inverted DNA repeats flanking the transposon. Then, dimerization of the DNA- bound transposase creates a synaptic DNA complex. After nicking of the first DNA strand, excision of the transposon proceeds through a series of intermediates. The transposase then mediates the insertion of the transposon at a new site by strand transfer. The activity of the wild- type tran
   3866..4660    +  CDS            NeoR/KanR: aminoglycoside phosphotransferase from Tn5; aph(3')-II (or nptII); confers resistance to neomycin, kanamycin, and G418 (Geneticin®)
   4681..4731    -  misc_feature   bom (fragment): basis of mobility region from pBR322
   4758..4846    +  promoter       AmpR promoter (fragment): bla
   4866..5240    +  CDS            BleoR: antibiotic-binding protein; Sh ble from Streptoalloteichus hindustanus; confers resistance to bleomycin, phleomycin, and Zeocin™
   5378..5966    +  rep_origin     ori: high-copy-number ColE1/pMB1/pBR322/pUC origin of replication
   6149..6241    +  CDS            lacI (fragment): lac repressor; lacI; The lac repressor binds to the lac operator to inhibit transcription in E. coli. This inhibition can be relieved by adding lactose or isopropyl-β-D-thiogalactopyranoside (IPTG).
   6254..6275    +  protein_bind   CAP binding site: CAP binding activates transcription in the presence of cAMP. E. coli catabolite activator protein
   6290..6320    +  promoter       lac promoter: promoter for the E. coli lac operon
   6328..6344    +  protein_bind   lac operator: The lac repressor binds to the lac operator to inhibit transcription in E. coli. This inhibition can be relieved by adding lactose or isopropyl-β-D-thiogalactopyranoside (IPTG). lac repressor encoded by lacI
