[The description below was written by a language model from this plasmid's Addgene catalogue record and pLannotate feature annotations shown in this document.]
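Description:
hp-50%GC-40bp is a high-copy bacterial cloning plasmid built on the pCR-XL-TOPO backbone, carrying a synthetic insert of roughly 3 kb introduced by TOPO cloning. It is propagated in standard E. coli through a ColE1/pUC-type origin and selected with kanamycin via the Tn5-derived NeoR/KanR gene. The backbone also carries a Sh ble (bleomycin/Zeocin resistance) cassette. The usual TOPO cloning-site context is present: a lac promoter, operator and CAP binding site upstream, and a T7 promoter plus lacZα and ccdB fragments downstream. In this vector family, insertion disrupts the lacZα-ccdB fusion, so only recombinant plasmids are tolerated by ordinary strains.

The insert, named 50%GC-40bp-hairpin, is not an expression cassette but a DNA substrate template. By its name it contains a designed 40 bp hairpin of 50% GC content. The hairpin itself is not annotated in the feature table. Instead, the automated annotation of the insert region picks up sequences resembling M13 phage DNA (a gene IV fragment and the M13 origin), a short lacI fragment and a tetracycline resistance coding sequence. These most likely serve as generic duplex DNA flanking the hairpin rather than as functional elements, although the record does not say so explicitly.

The stated purpose is a force-activated hairpin substrate for studying a 3'-to-5' helicase. The associated work concerns optical-trapping assays in which applied force generates single-stranded DNA or defined ssDNA/dsDNA junctions in situ. The depositor notes that the intentional hairpin interferes with sequencing of that region unless the plasmid is first cut with BstXI.
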