Addgene plasmid #169197: hp-50%GC-40bp
Purpose: Force-activating hairpin for 3'-to-5' helicase
Depositing lab: Tom Perkins. Depositing organization: University of Colorado, Boulder. Publication: Force-Activated DNA Substrates for In Situ Generation of ssDNA and Designed ssDNA/dsDNA Structures in an Optical-Trapping Assay. Taylor AMK, Okoniewski SR, Uyetake L, Perkins TT. Methods Mol Biol. 2022;2478:273-312. doi: 10.1007/978-1-0716-2229-2_10. PubMed 36063324.
Backbone
  Vector backbone: pCR-XL-TOPO
  Backbone size w/o insert (bp): 3519
  Vector type: Unspecified
Growth in bacteria
  Bacterial resistance: Kanamycin, 50 μg/mL
  Growth temperature: 37°C
  Growth strain: DH5alpha
  Copy number: High Copy
Gene/Insert
  Gene/Insert name: 50%GC-40bp-hairpin
  Species: Synthetic
  Insert size (bp): 2965
  Cloning method: TOPO Cloning
  Sequencing primers: 5′ GGA TAA CAA TTT CAC ACA GGA AAC AGC TAT GAC; 3′ GGT AAC GCC AGG GTT TTC CCA GTC AC
Terms and licenses: Academic/Nonprofit Terms; Industry Terms: Not Available to Industry
Depositor comments: Because this sequence contains an intentional hairpin the plasmid should be cut with BstXI when sequencing this region.
How to cite: hp-50%GC-40bp was a gift from Tom Perkins (Addgene plasmid # 169197 ; http://n2t.net/addgene:169197 ; RRID:Addgene_169197)
